Addgene plasmid #217072: pMV-TC1_XL
Purpose: Donor plasmid of TC1_XL Transposon
Depositing lab: Haoyi Wang. Depositing organization: Institute of Zoology, Chinese Academy of Sciences. Publication: Heterologous survey of 130 DNA transposons in human cells highlights their functional divergence and expands the genome engineering toolbox. Zhang T, Tan S, Tang N, Li Y, Zhang C, Sun J, Guo Y, Gao H, Cai Y, Sun W, Wang C, Fu L, Ma H, Wu Y, Hu X, Zhang X, Gee P, Yan W, Zhao Y, Chen Q, Guo B, Wang H, Zhang YE. Cell. 2024 Jul 11;187(14):3741-3760.e30. doi: 10.1016/j.cell.2024.05.007. Epub 2024 Jun 5. PubMed 38843831.
Backbone
  Vector backbone: pMV
  Vector type: Mammalian Expression
Growth in bacteria
  Bacterial resistance: Ampicillin, 100 μg/mL
  Growth temperature: 37°C
  Growth strain: DH5alpha
  Copy number: High Copy
Gene/Insert
  Gene/Insert name: TIRs of TC1_XL transposon (alt name: TC1_XL)
  Species: Synthetic
  Cloning method: Restriction Enzyme; 5′ cloning site Unknown (unknown if destroyed); 3′ cloning site Unknown (unknown if destroyed)
Terms and licenses: Academic/Nonprofit Terms; Industry Terms: Not Available to Industry
How to cite: pMV-TC1_XL was a gift from Haoyi Wang (Addgene plasmid # 217072 ; http://n2t.net/addgene:217072 ; RRID:Addgene_217072)
