[The description below was written by a language model from this plasmid's Addgene catalogue record and pLannotate feature annotations shown in this document.]
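Description:
pMV-TC1_XL is a transposon donor plasmid built on the pMV backbone and catalogued as a mammalian expression vector. It carries the synthetic terminal inverted repeats (TIRs) of the TC1_XL DNA transposon. The plasmid is propagated in E. coli through a high-copy ColE1/pUC-type origin and selected with ampicillin via the β-lactamase gene and its own promoter. A short lacZα remnant is also detected, probably left over from the cloning vector.

The annotated cargo is a single mammalian expression cassette. A mouse PGK promoter drives a puromycin N-acetyltransferase coding sequence, followed about 60 nt downstream by EGFP and then a bovine growth hormone polyadenylation signal. The small gap between PuroR and EGFP suggests a linker or self-cleaving peptide joining the two into one transcript, but the feature table does not annotate this element. PuroR is flagged as a fragment, which would fit a missing stop codon in such a fusion. The TIRs themselves are not annotated by the automated tool. They presumably lie in the unannotated regions on either side of the cassette, upstream of the PGK promoter and downstream of the poly(A) signal, but the record does not give their positions.

No transposase gene is detected on this plasmid, so the matching TC1_XL transposase would have to be supplied in trans, for example from a separate helper construct. When the transposase mobilises the TIR-flanked cassette into the genome, stable puromycin resistance and EGFP fluorescence allow integration to be selected and quantified. The plasmid comes from a survey of DNA transposon activity in human cells aimed at expanding genome engineering tools.
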