Features (pLannotate 1.2.2; 8 found; start..end, strand, type, name):
    118..138     -  CDS            lacZα (fragment): LacZα fragment of β-galactosidase; lacZ fragment
    949..1448    +  promoter       PGK promoter: mouse phosphoglycerate kinase 1 promoter
   1473..2067    +  CDS            PuroR (fragment): puromycin N-acetyltransferase; pac from Streptomyces alboniger; confers resistance to puromycin
   2131..2850    +  CDS            EGFP: the original enhanced GFP (Yang et al., 1996) mammalian codon-optimized
   2878..3102    +  polyA_signal   bGH poly(A) signal: bovine growth hormone polyadenylation signal
   3530..4118    -  rep_origin     ori: high-copy-number ColE1/pMB1/pBR322/pUC origin of replication
   4289..5149    -  CDS            AmpR: β-lactamase; bla; confers resistance to ampicillin, carbenicillin, and related antibiotics
   5150..26      -  promoter       AmpR promoter (across the origin): bla
>Addgene plasmid #217072 | pMV-TC1_XL | addgene full sequence | sequence record 443535 | Addgene NGS Result
AAAAATAAACAAATAGGGGTTCCGCGCACATTTCCCCGAAAAGTGCCACCTGACGTCTAAGAAACCATTA
TTATCATGACATTAACCTATAAAAATAGGCGTATCACGAGGCCCTTTCGTTGTAAAACGACGGCCAGTCG
AACCACGCAATGCGTCTCGATCCGCAGTGTCTTGCGTCTCTCAATTGTACTTATTCTTTTGCATGTTTGT
CACACTTAAATGTTTCTGCTCATCAAAAACCGTTAACTATTAGTCAAAGATAACATAATTGAACACAAAA
TGCAGTTTTTAAATGAAGGTTTACGTTATTAAGGGAGAAAAAAAACTCCAAATCTACATGGGCCTGTGTG
AAAAAGTGATTGCCCCCCTTGTTAAAAAATAACTTAACTGTGCTTTATCACACCTGAGTTCAATTTCAAA
GGTTATAAAGCCATTTCTAAAGCTTTGGGACTCCAGCGAACCACAGTGAGAGCCATTATCCACAAATGGC
AAAAACATGGAACAGTGGTGAACCTTCCCAGGAGTGGCCGGCCGACCAAAATTACCCCAAGAGCGCAGAG
ACAACTCATCCGAGAGGCCACAAAAGACCCCAGGACAACATCTAAAGAACTGCAGGTCTCACTTGCCTCA
ATTAAGGTCAGTGTTCACGACTCCACCATAAGAAAGAGACTGGGCAAAAACGGCCTGCATGGCAGATCTC
CAAGGCGCAGACCACTTTTAAGCAAAAAGAACATTAAGGCTCGTCTCAATTTTGCTAAAAAACATCTCAA
TGATTGCCAAGACTTTTGGGAAAATACCTTGTGGACCGACGAGACAAAAGTTGAACTTTTTGGAAGGTGC
GCGTCCCGTTACATCTGGCGTAAAAGTAACACAGCTTTTCAGAAAAAGAACATCATACCAACAGTAAAAT
ATGGTGGTGGTAGTGTGACCGGTGCTAGCAATTCTACCGGGTAGGGGAGGCGCTTTTCCCAAGGCAGTCT
GGAGCATGCGCTTTAGCAGCCCCGCTGGGCACTTGGCGCTACACAAGTGGCCTCTGGCCTCGCACACATT
CCACATCCACCGGTAGGCGCCAACCGGCTCCGTTCTTTGGTGGCCCCTTCGCGCCACCTTCTACTCCTCC
CCTAGTCAGGAAGTTCCCCCCCGCCCCGCAGCTCGCGTCGTGCAGGACGTGACAAATGGAAGTAGCACGT
CTCACTAGTCTCGTGCAGATGGACAGCACCGCTGAGCAATGGAAGCGGGTAGGCCTTTGGGGCAGCGGCC
AATAGCAGCTTTGCTCCTTCGCTTTCTGGGCTCAGAGGCTGGGAAGGGGTGGGTCCGGGGGCGGGCTCAG
GGGCGGGCTCAGGGGCGGGGCGGGCGCCCGAAGGTCCTCCGGAGGCCCGGCATTCTGCACGCTTCAAAAG
CGCACGTCTGCCGCGCTGTTCTCCTCTTCCTCATCTCCGGGCCTTTCGACCTGCAGCCAACGCCACCATG
GGGACCGAGTACAAGCCCACGGTGCGCCTCGCCACCCGCGACGACGTCCCCCGGGCCGTACGCACCCTCG
CCGCCGCGTTCGCCGACTACCCCGCCACGCGCCACACCGTCGACCCGGACCGCCACATCGAGCGGGTCAC
CGAGCTGCAAGAACTCTTCCTCACGCGCGTCGGGCTCGACATCGGCAAGGTGTGGGTCGCGGACGACGGC
GCCGCGGTGGCGGTCTGGACCACGCCGGAGAGCGTCGAAGCGGGGGCGGTGTTCGCCGAGATCGGCCCGC
GCATGGCCGAGTTGAGCGGTTCCCGGCTGGCCGCGCAGCAACAGATGGAAGGCCTCCTGGCGCCGCACCG
GCCCAAGGAGCCCGCGTGGTTCCTGGCCACCGTCGGCGTCTCGCCCGACCACCAGGGCAAGGGTCTGGGC
AGCGCCGTCGTGCTCCCCGGAGTGGAGGCGGCCGAGCGCGCCGGGGTGCCCGCCTTCCTGGAGACCTCCG
CGCCCCGCAACCTCCCCTTCTACGAGCGGCTCGGCTTCACCGTCACCGCCGACGTCGAGGTGCCCGAAGG
ACCGCGCACCTGGTGCATGACCCGCAAGCCCGGTGCCATCGATGCCACTAACTTCTCCCTGTTGAAACAA
GCAGGGGATGTCGAAGAGAATCCCGGGCCAATGGTGAGCAAGGGCGAGGAGCTGTTCACCGGGGTGGTGC
CCATCCTGGTCGAGCTGGACGGCGACGTAAACGGCCACAAGTTCAGCGTGTCCGGCGAGGGCGAGGGCGA
TGCCACCTACGGCAAGCTGACCCTGAAGTTCATCTGCACCACCGGCAAGCTGCCCGTGCCCTGGCCCACC
CTCGTGACCACCCTGACCTACGGCGTGCAGTGCTTCAGCCGCTACCCCGACCACATGAAGCAGCACGACT
TCTTCAAGTCCGCCATGCCCGAAGGCTACGTCCAGGAGCGCACCATCTTCTTCAAGGACGACGGCAACTA
CAAGACCCGCGCCGAGGTGAAGTTCGAGGGCGACACCCTGGTGAACCGCATCGAGCTGAAGGGCATCGAC
TTCAAGGAGGACGGCAACATCCTGGGGCACAAGCTGGAGTACAACTACAACAGCCACAACGTCTATATCA
TGGCCGACAAGCAGAAGAACGGCATCAAGGTGAACTTCAAGATCCGCCACAACATCGAGGACGGCAGCGT
GCAGCTCGCCGACCACTACCAGCAGAACACCCCCATCGGCGACGGCCCCGTGCTGCTGCCCGACAACCAC
TACCTGAGCACCCAGTCCGCCCTGAGCAAAGACCCCAACGAGAAGCGCGATCACATGGTCCTGCTGGAGT
TCGTGACCGCCGCCGGGATCACTCTCGGCATGGACGAGCTGTACAAGTAATTAATTAAGCTCGCTGATCA
GCCTCGACTGTGCCTTCTAGTTGCCAGCCATCTGTTGTTTGCCCCTCCCCCGTGCCTTCCTTGACCCTGG
AAGGTGCCACTCCCACTGTCCTTTCCTAATAAAATGAGGAAATTGCATCGCATTGTCTGAGTAGGTGTCA
TTCTATTCTGGGGGGTGGGGTGGGGCAGGACAGCAAGGGGGAGGATTGGGAAGACAATAGCAGGCATGCT
GGGGATGCGGTGGGCTCTATGGCTTCTGAGGCGCGCCCTCGAGGTTCAGGGGGCAATTACTTTTTTTTTT
TTTTTTTGGATTCTTTTCTCCCTAAATAATAAAAACCCTCATTTAAAAACTGCATTTTGTGTTTACTTGT
GTTATCTTTGACTAATAGTTAAATGTGTTTGATGATCAGAAACATTTTGTGTGACAAACATGCAAAAGAA
TAAGTAGGGCCCAGAGACGGAGTCACTGCCAACCGAGACGGTCATAGCTGTTTCCTGTGTGCCGCTTCCT
CGCTCACTGACTCGCTGCGCTCGGTCGTTCGGCTGCGGCGAGCGGTATCAGCTCACTCAAAGGCGGTAAT
ACGGTTACCCACAGAATCAGGGGATAACGCAGGAAAGAACATGTGAGCAAAAGGCCAGCAAAAGGCCAGG
AACCGTAAAAAGGCCGCGTTGCTGGCGTTTTTCCATAGGCTCCGCCCCCCTGACGAGCATCACAAAAATC
GACGCTCAAGTCAGAGGTGGCGAAACCCGACAGGACTATAAAGATACCAGGCGTTTCCCCCTGGAAGCTC
CCTCGTGCGCTCTCCTGTTCCGACCCTGCCGCTTACCGGATACCTGTCCGCCTTTCTCCCTTCGGGAAGC
GTGGCGCTTTCTCATAGCTCACGCTGTAGGTATCTCAGTTCGGTGTAGGTCGTTCGCTCCAAGCTGGGCT
GTGTGCACGAACCCCCCGTTCAGCCCGACCGCTGCGCCTTATCCGGTAACTATCGTCTTGAGTCCAACCC
GGTAAGACACGACTTATCGCCACTGGCAGCAGCCACTGGTAACAGGATTAGCAGAGCGAGGTATGTAGGC
GGTGCTACAGAGTTCTTGAAGTGGTGGCCTAACTACGGCTACACTAGAAGAACAGTATTTGGTATCTGCG
CTCTGCTGAAGCCAGTTACCTTCGGAAAAAGAGTTGGTAGCTCTTGATCCGGCAAACAAACCACCGCTGG
TAGCGGTGGTTTTTTTGTTTGCAAGCAGCAGATTACGCGCAGAAAAAAAGGATCTCAAGAAGATCCTTTG
ATCTTTTCTACGGGGTCTGACGCTCAGTGGAACGAAAACTCACGTTAAGGGATTTTGGTCATGAGATTAT
CAAAAAGGATCTTCACCTAGATCCTTTTAAATTAAAAATGAAGTTTTAAATCAATCTAAAGTATATATGA
GTAAACTTGGTCTGACAGTTACCAATGCTTAATCAGTGAGGCACCTATCTCAGCGATCTGTCTCTTTCGT
TCATCCATAGTTGCCTGACTCCCCGTCGTGTAGATAACTACGATACGGGAGGGCTTACCATCTGGCCCCA
GTGCTGCAATAATACCGCGGGACCCACGCTCACCGGCTCCAGATTTATCAGCAATAAACCAGCCAGCCGG
AAGGGCCGAGCGCAGAAGTGGTCCTGCAACTTTATCCGCCTCCATCCAGTCTATTAATTGTTGCCGGGAA
GCTAGAGTAAGTAGTTCGCCAGTTAATAGTTTGCGCAACGTTGTTGCCATCGCTACAGGCATCGTGGTAT
CACGCTCGTCGTTTGGTATGGCTTCATTCAGCTCCGGTTCCCAACGATCAAGGCGAGTTACATGATCCCC
CATGTTGCGCAAAAAAGCGGTTAGCTCCTTCGGTCCTCCGATCGTTGTCAGAAGTAAGTTGGCCGCCGTG
TTATCACTCATGGTTATGGCAGCACTACATAATTCTCTTACTGTCATGCCATCCGTAAGATGCTTTTCTG
TGACTGGTGAGTACTCAACCAAGTCATTCTGAGAATAGTGTATGCGGCGACCGAGTTGCTCTTGCCCGGC
GTCAATACGGGATAATACCGCGCCACATAGCAGAACTTTAAAAGTGCTCATCATTGGAAAACGTTCTTCG
GGGCGAAAACTCTCAAGGATCTTACCGCTGTTGAGATCCAGTTCGATGTAACCCACTCGTGCACCCAACT
GATCTTCAGCATCTTTTACTTTCACCAGCGTTTCTGGGTGAGCAAAAACAGGAAGGCAAAATGCCGCAAA
AAAGGGAATAAGGGCGACACGGAAATGTTGAATACTCATACTCTTCCTTTTTCAATATTATTGAAGCATT
TATCAGGGTTATTGTCTCATGAGCGGATACATATTTGAATGTATTTAG
